Addgene plasmid #118233: pBSV2G_PflaB-msfYFPBb
Purpose: Gentamicin-resistant E.coli/B. burgdorferi shuttle vector; Encodes flagellin promoter driven msfYFP
Depositing lab: Christine Jacobs-Wagner. Depositing organization: Yale University. Publication: Fluorescent Proteins, Promoters, and Selectable Markers for Applications in the Lyme Disease Spirochete Borrelia burgdorferi. Takacs CN, Kloos ZA, Scott M, Rosa PA, Jacobs-Wagner C. Appl Environ Microbiol. 2018 Oct 12. pii: AEM.01824-18. doi: 10.1128/AEM.01824-18. PubMed 30315081.
Backbone
  Vector backbone: pBSV2G_2
  Vector type: Bacterial Expression
Growth in bacteria
  Bacterial resistance: Gentamicin, 10 μg/mL
  Growth temperature: 30°C
  Growth strain: DH5alpha
  Copy number: High Copy
Gene/Insert
  Gene/Insert name: flagellin promoter driven msfYFP
  Species: Synthetic
  Cloning method: Restriction Enzyme; 5′ cloning site Unknown (unknown if destroyed)
  Sequencing primers: 5′ M13R; 3′ M13F(-21)
Terms and licenses: Academic/Nonprofit Terms; Industry Terms: Not Available to Industry
Depositor comments: Please visit https://www.biorxiv.org/content/early/2018/09/21/363390 for bioRxiv preprint.
How to cite: pBSV2G_PflaB-msfYFPBb was a gift from Christine Jacobs-Wagner (Addgene plasmid # 118233 ; http://n2t.net/addgene:118233 ; RRID:Addgene_118233)
