[The description below was written by a language model from this plasmid's Addgene catalogue record and pLannotate feature annotations shown in this document.]
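Description:
pBSV2G_PflaB-msfYFPBb is a 6.5 kb bacterial expression plasmid built on the pBSV2G_2 backbone. It serves as a shuttle vector between Escherichia coli and the Lyme disease spirochete Borrelia burgdorferi. In E. coli it replicates from a high-copy ColE1/pUC-type origin, and selection relies on a gentamicin acetyltransferase gene (aacC1, GmR). A fragment annotated as B. burgdorferi hslU lies immediately upstream of this marker. It most likely reflects Borrelia-derived upstream sequence driving the resistance gene, although the record does not name that promoter. A stretch of roughly 3.4 kb between the origin and the lac region carries no meaningful annotation; the short "ADH1 promoter" hit there is almost certainly spurious. This region presumably holds the functions needed for replication in Borrelia, but the feature tables do not identify them.

The payload is a synthetic cassette in which the B. burgdorferi flagellin (flaB) promoter drives msfYFP, a monomeric superfolder yellow fluorescent protein. The "Bb" suffix suggests a version adapted for Borrelia, though the record does not spell this out. The annotation software labels the 714 bp open reading frame as Superfolder GFP because of its close sequence similarity. The fliD fragment just upstream corresponds to native Borrelia sequence carried along with the promoter region. The cassette sits within remnants of a lac promoter/operator and lacZα cloning region, flanked by M13 primer sites. The depositor and sequencing-derived records show the same features in the same order, differing only in their start coordinate. The plasmid belongs to a toolkit of fluorescent proteins, promoters and selectable markers for B. burgdorferi, and it provides flaB promoter-driven yellow fluorescent labelling of spirochetes for imaging.
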