Features (pLannotate 1.2.2; 11 found; start..end, strand, type, name):
     71..659     +  rep_origin     ori: high-copy-number ColE1/pMB1/pBR322/pUC origin of replication
   1626..1642    -  promoter       ADH1 promoter (fragment): S. cerevisiae ADH1; promoter for alcohol dehydrogenase 1
   4031..4123    +  CDS            lacI (fragment): lac repressor; lacI; The lac repressor binds to the lac operator to inhibit transcription in E. coli. This inhibition can be relieved by adding lactose or isopropyl-β-D-thiogalactopyranoside (IPTG).
   4136..4157    +  protein_bind   CAP binding site: CAP binding activates transcription in the presence of cAMP. E. coli catabolite activator protein
   4172..4202    +  promoter       lac promoter: promoter for the E. coli lac operon
   4210..4226    +  protein_bind   lac operator: The lac repressor binds to the lac operator to inhibit transcription in E. coli. This inhibition can be relieved by adding lactose or isopropyl-β-D-thiogalactopyranoside (IPTG). lac repressor encoded by lacI
   4271..4495    +  CDS            fliD (fragment): FLID_BORBU - Protein inferred from homology: Swiss-Prot protein existence level 3. Required for the morphogenesis and for the elongation of the flagellar filament by facilitating polymerization of the flagellin monomers at the tip of growing filament. Forms a capping structure, which prevents flagellin subunits (transported through the central channel of the flagellum) from leaking out without polymerization at the distal end (By similarity). From Borrelia burgdorferi (strain ATCC 35210 / B31 / CIP 102532 / DSM 4680).
   4628..5341    +  CDS            Superfolder GFP: Superfolder GFP is a basic (constitutively fluorescent) green fluorescent protein published in 2005, derived from Aequorea victoria. It is reported to be a very rapidly-maturing weak dimer.
   5351..5505    +  CDS            lacZα (fragment): LacZα fragment of β-galactosidase; lacZ fragment
   5524..5898    +  CDS            hslU (fragment): HSLU_BORBU - Protein inferred from homology: Swiss-Prot protein existence level 3. ATPase subunit of a proteasome-like degradation complex; this subunit has chaperone activity. The binding of ATP and its subsequent hydrolysis by HslU are essential for unfolding of protein substrates subsequently hydrolyzed by HslV. HslU recognizes the N-terminal part of its protein substrates and unfolds these before they are guided to HslV for hydrolysis. From Borrelia burgdorferi (strain ATCC 35210 / B31 / CIP 102532 / DSM 4680).
   5935..6468    +  CDS            GmR: gentamycin acetyltransferase; aacC1; confers resistance to gentamycin
>Addgene plasmid #118233 | pBSV2G_PflaB-msfYFPBb | depositor full sequence | sequence record 223344 | Full Sequence
CCAAAATCCCTTAACGTGAGTTTTCGTTCCACTGAGCGTCAGACCCCGTAGAAAAGATCAAAGGATCTTC
TTGAGATCCTTTTTTTCTGCGCGTAATCTGCTGCTTGCAAACAAAAAAACCACCGCTACCAGCGGTGGTT
TGTTTGCCGGATCAAGAGCTACCAACTCTTTTTCCGAAGGTAACTGGCTTCAGCAGAGCGCAGATACCAA
ATACTGTCCTTCTAGTGTAGCCGTAGTTAGGCCACCACTTCAAGAACTCTGTAGCACCGCCTACATACCT
CGCTCTGCTAATCCTGTTACCAGTGGCTGCTGCCAGTGGCGATAAGTCGTGTCTTACCGGGTTGGACTCA
AGACGATAGTTACCGGATAAGGCGCAGCGGTCGGGCTGAACGGGGGGTTCGTGCACACAGCCCAGCTTGG
AGCGAACGACCTACACCGAACTGAGATACCTACAGCGTGAGCTATGAGAAAGCGCCACGCTTCCCGAAGG
GAGAAAGGCGGACAGGTATCCGGTAAGCGGCAGGGTCGGAACAGGAGAGCGCACGAGGGAGCTTCCAGGG
GGAAACGCCTGGTATCTTTATAGTCCTGTCGGGTTTCGCCACCTCTGACTTGAGCGTCGATTTTTGTGAT
GCTCGTCAGGGGGGCGGAGCCTATGGAAAAACGCCAGCAACGCGGCCTTTTTACGGTTCCTGGGCTTTTG
CTGGCCTTTTGCTCACATGTTCTTTCCTGCACTAGATCCCCGGCAAGTTCATCCTTAGGGTTTCCATATC
TCTTAAAAAGTCAATTTCTGCTTGATTAATTTCTTGTGGATTATTGTTTTTGCGGTTTTTCATTTTTTAT
CTCCTTGAGTATTGAATTTTTTCTTATATATAAATATATAGCAAAAACTATTTTTGCCAACTTTTTTACA
AAAAATTTTTTATTAAAACACTTAGGGCTTTGCTAAATTCTCTTTTAAAAGAACTTAGTAAAGCCCTATG
GATTTAAGAACTGATTATACTTACGTAGTAAAAATACTACAGATATTAATAGTATAGACCATATCAAAAT
CATAATCAATTTATATTTATCTAAAATTGTAGTCCATACAAAATACAAAAAAATTAGGTTTTTCTAAATT
CTATTTTAAAAGAACTTAGTAACACCTAATCTCTAAATTACTTACAAAATTCTAAAATTAGATTTTTAGT
TCTTCATATTTCTTTAAAAGTTTTTTAAGAAAATCTTTTTGATTTTCAAAAATTTCATGCATCATAAAAC
TAGTAAATTTGGATTTTTTTTTGTAAAAATCATAACTTTCTTGGGTTTTAAGTTGAAATCTTAATGGTTT
TATTGGATTTTGCCTAGATTTTTTTAACGCCGGACTTTCTTTATCTTTTATAAAATTATAAGAATTTTTA
ATACCATTTTCTATTAAATAATCTTCTTTTATAAGCCCCTCTTGCAGTGCAGTTGCTAATCTTAAATACT
TATACGCTTGAGTTTTTGCTACATCAAAGTCTTTTATAAAATCAAGAAAAGTTTTATAACCATCAAATTT
ATAATATTGATTATCTTTTATTTCTTTTAAAATTTTAATATTTTCCACCCTGTGGAATATTTCTTTTTTG
AAATTGTCATTTAACTTTTCCTTTAGTGTCTTGTAATAAGAAATTTTACTTTCATTAATCATTAAATTTT
GTTCAACATAAGTATCTATCTTTTTTGTTAAAACTTTAACAACACGTTTTTTTTCCATAAAAATTTTCCT
TTATTTTTGCAACATTTTCCTTAATTGATATAATTGTTACTATTTTAGATTTTTTAATATCCACTTAAGA
ATTAATCCCTCACTAGAATATTTTTTATTATAGAATTCATATACATGTTTTTCTAAATCTATAAATTTAT
CAACAATTGCTTTATTATAGGGTGTATCTATCTTTTCTTTTCTTAATAATCGTCTCATATTCTTTAAATA
ACAACAAACACTGCCGGTTTTAAACCTAAATTCTATGTAATATATTTTTGAAAAAGTATATACATTTTCA
ACCCCGTTTATTTCATACTTTACAAAAACATTATTTATTGGTTTTCTATAACCATAGTAAATGCCTAAAA
ATTTGTCCCCGTCTTTCATAGGATATAGATAAAGTTTTTGAATCTCTGATTTATCTAATAATTTTTCAAA
AAAAATTATACACCGCTTTTGTTTGTTACTAACTACTCTATGCAATGCCTTTAATATTTTTGTGTGATAT
ATATTTTTATCACCTTTTTTTTCTTTCAGCAGGAAGATACTTTCTTTTGGAAATTTAATTTTTTGTTCAT
TTATTCTTGCAGCCTTAAGTCCGATTTTCATATTTAATCCTTATATAGCCTTTCTATTTAATTCTTTTAA
ACTCAATAAACTTTTTTGGTTTTTCATTAGTTCTAATAATTCGCAATAATATGTGCAAAACACTTTATTG
TATTCTATTTTCTTTTGGTTATTCAAATATTCTTTTATAATTGGCTTTAGAAGTTCAATATTTACTTCTT
TTTTTAGTTGTTCAATAAGGATATTGAAAATGTTTGTTTTTAAATCTTGATAATTTTGTTGAGAATTTTC
TTTTTTTCTTTCAATTGACTTCTCTAATTTACGCTTTATATTGTTTAAATCGCTATATTTATGACTTTCA
ATAATAAAATGAGGCTTAAATTTGTAATTTTCGTATATTTTTTGGAAACTTGTTTCTAATTGTTTAGAAT
TATATTCATTTTTTTCAAATTCTTTTTGAGTGTTGCATAGAATTTCCTTTAATTTTTCTTGTTTTTCTTT
CATACAAGATTTAGTAAAATGTATATTTTTATTTTTTAGTAATTTAATTTCTATTATTTTTATGATTTTA
AGTATTTTGATTATATTATCTTTATCAATATTTAAATTGAATAAAATTGTAAGAAAAATTGAAAGAATTT
TTTTACATAAAAAGTTACATTTATTGAAGTAATTTCTTACTTGATACTTTTCTATTTCATTAATCTTTCT
TTCTTCTTTTATATTATTTTTATTATTTAAACACTCCTTTAAATCTACACTCCCATTTTTAGTAAATCTA
TCTTTAAGGCCCCTTGAAACTCTATTTTGAAATCTTAAATCTTTTTTTTCTTGAAAGTATTTATAGATTT
TTTGGTAACATTCTTTTTTTGAAAAATTAAGTTGATAGTATATTTCGGTCCCCAAATTTACCCCTAAGTG
TTTGTGATAATTAGTTGTGACTTTAAATTCTTTTTCTAATTTGTAAAGGTAATTTTGCAGTGTTTTTAGT
TTAACGGGTGTTTGACTATTTCTTTTAAGGTTTTCATTAAAGTAATAGAGTATGTTTTTTTGTGTGTATT
TCTTATATGTTTTATTTATGTACGCTAGTGTTGAGATAAGAACTACTAATTTATACTGTAATTTATTGTA
GCAAGTTGTGGTTTTACTGGTTTTGTTTATATTAGATAAGTTTTCCATTTATAGCTCCTTGAATACCGGA
TTTTTTATCTATAAAGTATATATATCACAATTTTGATTTAAAAGTAAATTCTTTTTTTAAAAATACAAAA
ATTTTTTATAAATTATATAGACCATGATATTGTATTAATACTAATTGATTTTAATTTAAGGTTGAACTAA
AATAAACATAGTTTTGTAGAAAATAATTTTTCATTATTTTGCTACTTGATATTGGATCGTAAAAATATTA
GGGCTTTACAAAGTTCTTTTAAAAGAGAATTAGTAAAGCCCTAAGTCTTTTAATAAAAAATTTTTTGTAA
AAAAGTTGGCAAAAATAGTTTTTGCTATATATTTATATATAAGAAAAAATTCAATACTCAAGGAGATAAA
AAATGGAAAACTTAAACAATAATCCACAAAAAATTAATCAAATAAATAAGCAAACTAATTTTATTGGTTT
TGAAAATTTTATAGAACTTGATAATCAAGTTAATCAAACTAAAGAAAAAAGTAAATTAAGTAAGATAGGT
AAGAAATTACCCGGAATAAGCAGTCAAGTCTAGTGCGGCCGCGCCCAATACGCAAACCGCCTCTCCCCGC
GCGTTGGCCGATTCATTAATGCAGCTGGCACGACAGGTTTCCCGACTGGAAAGCGGGCAGTGAGCGCAAC
GCAATTAATGTGAGTTAGCTCACTCATTAGGCACCCCAGGCTTTACACTTTATGCTTCCGGCTCGTATGT
TGTGTGGAATTGTGAGCGGATAACAATTTCACACAGGAAACAGCTATGACATGATTACGAATTCGAGCTC
TGTCTGTCGCCTCTTGTGGCTTCCGGAGGAGTTATTTATAATAAAATAAAGAATTACGACTTGAAAATTT
TTAATCAAAAAAATAAAGTTGAAGATTATAAAAAGAAGTACGAAGATAGAGAGAGAAAAGTGGAAGGTGA
ACTTAATACCTTGGATTTTACCGTTAAGCGCATGAAAGATCAAGAAAATACATTAAAGGCTTTTGATTTT
AATCAAAGAAATAAATAATAATAATTATTTTTAATGCTATTGCTATTTGCGTTTCTTTTTTTTTAATTTT
TGTGCTATTCTTTTTAACAGGCAAAAGGATTTGCCAAAGTCAGAAATTTAAATTTTATCATGGAGGAATG
AGGATCCATGAGTAAAGGTGAAGAATTATTTACTGGTGTTGTTCCTATTTTAGTTGAATTAGATGGTGAT
GTTAATGGTCATAAATTTAGTGTTAGAGGTGAAGGTGAAGGTGATGCTACTAATGGTAAATTAACTTTAA
AATTTATTTGTACTACTGGTAAATTACCTGTTCCTTGGCCTACTTTAGTTACTACTTTAACTTATGGTGT
TCAATGTTTTAGTAGATATCCTGATCATATGAAAAGACATGATTTTTTTAAAAGTGCTATGCCTGAAGGT
TATGTTCAAGAAAGAACTATTAGTTTTAAAGATGATGGTACTTATAAAACTAGAGCTGAAGTTAAATTTG
AAGGTGATACTTTAGTTAATAGAATTGAATTAAAAGGTATTGATTTTAAAGAAGATGGTAATATTTTAGG
TCATAAATTAGAATATAATTTTAATAGTCATAATGTTTATATTACTGCTGATAAACAAAAAAATGGTATT
AAAGCTAATTTTAAAATTAGACATAATGTTGAAGATGGTAGTGTTCAATTAGCTGATCATTATCAACAAA
ATACTCCTATTGGTGATGGTCCTGTTTTATTACCTGATAATCATTATTTAAGTTATCAAAGTAAATTAAG
TAAAGATCCTAATGAAAAAAGAGATCATATGGTTTTATTAGAATTTGTTACTGCTGCTGGTATTACTCAT
GGTATGGATGAATTATATAAATAAGCTTGGCACTGGCCGTCGTTTTACAACGTCGTGACTGGGAAAACCC
TGGCGTTACCCAACTTAATCGCCTTGCAGCACATCCCCCTTTCGCCAGCTGGCGTAATAGCGAAGAGGCC
CGCACCGATCGCCCTTCCCAACAGTTGCGCAGCCTGAATGGCGAATGGCGCGGCCGCCCTAGGTTAATAC
CCGAGCTTCAAGGAAGATTTCCTATTAAGGTTGAACTTAAGAGCTTAAGCATAGACGATTTGAAAAAAAT
TTTAAAACAAACAAAAAATTCTTTAATAAAACAATATGTTGCGATGTTTAAGGTTTATGATTTAGATTTA
AAGTTTAGTGAGGAAGCTATAGATAGAATTGCAGAGCTTACTTTTAATATGAATCTTGAGAGTGAAAATC
TTGGTGCCAGAAGACTTCACGGTGTTATGGAAATAGTGCTTGCAGATCTTTTTTTTGAAGTGCCTGGCAG
TAAGTTGAAAAAATTTGAAATAAACTTGGACTATGTTAATAAAAAAATACAAATTAACGAACAAAAAGAT
TTGAATTATTATATAATTTAGTTAAAAGCAATTTTAAATGAGGGAGGTTTCCATATGTTACGCAGCAGCA
ACGATGTTACGCAGCAGGGCAGTCGCCCTAAAACAAAGTTAGGTGGCTCAAGTATGGGCATCATTCGCAC
ATGTAGGCTCGGCCCTGACCAAGTCAAATCCATGCGGGCTGCTCTTGATCTTTTCGGTCGTGAGTTCGGA
GACGTAGCCACCTACTCCCAACATCAGCCGGACTCCGATTACCTCGGGAACTTGCTCCGTAGTAAGACAT
TCATCGCGCTTGCTGCCTTCGACCAAGAAGCGGTTGTTGGCGCTCTCGCGGCTTACGTTCTGCCCAGGTT
TGAGCAGCCGCGTAGTGAGATCTATATCTATGATCTCGCAGTCTCCGGCGAGCACCGGAGGCAGGGCATT
GCCACCGCGCTCATCAATCTCCTCAAGCATGAGGCCAACGCGCTTGGTGCTTATGTGATCTACGTGCAAG
CAGATTACGGTGACGATCCCGCAGTGGCTCTCTATACAAAGTTGGGCATACGGGAAGAAGTGATGCACTT
TGATATCGACCCAAGTACCGCCACCTAACAATTCGTTCAAGCCGAGATCGGCTTACGCGT
