Features (pLannotate 1.2.2; 11 found; start..end, strand, type, name):
      1..31      +  promoter       lac promoter: promoter for the E. coli lac operon
     39..55      +  protein_bind   lac operator: The lac repressor binds to the lac operator to inhibit transcription in E. coli. This inhibition can be relieved by adding lactose or isopropyl-β-D-thiogalactopyranoside (IPTG). lac repressor encoded by lacI
    100..324     +  CDS            fliD (fragment): FLID_BORBU - Protein inferred from homology: Swiss-Prot protein existence level 3. Required for the morphogenesis and for the elongation of the flagellar filament by facilitating polymerization of the flagellin monomers at the tip of growing filament. Forms a capping structure, which prevents flagellin subunits (transported through the central channel of the flagellum) from leaking out without polymerization at the distal end (By similarity). From Borrelia burgdorferi (strain ATCC 35210 / B31 / CIP 102532 / DSM 4680).
    457..1170    +  CDS            Superfolder GFP: Superfolder GFP is a basic (constitutively fluorescent) green fluorescent protein published in 2005, derived from Aequorea victoria. It is reported to be a very rapidly-maturing weak dimer.
   1180..1334    +  CDS            lacZα (fragment): LacZα fragment of β-galactosidase; lacZ fragment
   1353..1727    +  CDS            hslU (fragment): HSLU_BORBU - Protein inferred from homology: Swiss-Prot protein existence level 3. ATPase subunit of a proteasome-like degradation complex; this subunit has chaperone activity. The binding of ATP and its subsequent hydrolysis by HslU are essential for unfolding of protein substrates subsequently hydrolyzed by HslV. HslU recognizes the N-terminal part of its protein substrates and unfolds these before they are guided to HslV for hydrolysis. From Borrelia burgdorferi (strain ATCC 35210 / B31 / CIP 102532 / DSM 4680).
   1764..2297    +  CDS            GmR: gentamycin acetyltransferase; aacC1; confers resistance to gentamycin
   2400..2988    +  rep_origin     ori: high-copy-number ColE1/pMB1/pBR322/pUC origin of replication
   3954..3970    -  promoter       ADH1 promoter (fragment): S. cerevisiae ADH1; promoter for alcohol dehydrogenase 1
   6360..6452    +  CDS            lacI (fragment): lac repressor; lacI; The lac repressor binds to the lac operator to inhibit transcription in E. coli. This inhibition can be relieved by adding lactose or isopropyl-β-D-thiogalactopyranoside (IPTG).
   6465..6486    +  protein_bind   CAP binding site: CAP binding activates transcription in the presence of cAMP. E. coli catabolite activator protein
>Addgene plasmid #118233 | pBSV2G_PflaB-msfYFPBb | addgene full sequence | sequence record 228483 | Addgene NGS Result
TTTACACTTTATGCTTCCGGCTCGTATGTTGTGTGGAATTGTGAGCGGATAACAATTTCACACAGGAAAC
AGCTATGACATGATTACGAATTCGAGCTCTGTCTGTCGCCTCTTGTGGCTTCCGGAGGAGTTATTTATAA
TAAAATAAAGAATTACGACTTGAAAATTTTTAATCAAAAAAATAAAGTTGAAGATTATAAAAAGAAGTAC
GAAGATAGAGAGAGAAAAGTGGAAGGTGAACTTAATACCTTGGATTTTACCGTTAAGCGCATGAAAGATC
AAGAAAATACATTAAAGGCTTTTGATTTTAATCAAAGAAATAAATAATAATAATTATTTTTAATGCTATT
GCTATTTGCGTTTCTTTTTTTTTAATTTTTGTGCTATTCTTTTTAACAGGCAAAAGGATTTGCCAAAGTC
AGAAATTTAAATTTTATCATGGAGGAATGAGGATCCATGAGTAAAGGTGAAGAATTATTTACTGGTGTTG
TTCCTATTTTAGTTGAATTAGATGGTGATGTTAATGGTCATAAATTTAGTGTTAGAGGTGAAGGTGAAGG
TGATGCTACTAATGGTAAATTAACTTTAAAATTTATTTGTACTACTGGTAAATTACCTGTTCCTTGGCCT
ACTTTAGTTACTACTTTAACTTATGGTGTTCAATGTTTTAGTAGATATCCTGATCATATGAAAAGACATG
ATTTTTTTAAAAGTGCTATGCCTGAAGGTTATGTTCAAGAAAGAACTATTAGTTTTAAAGATGATGGTAC
TTATAAAACTAGAGCTGAAGTTAAATTTGAAGGTGATACTTTAGTTAATAGAATTGAATTAAAAGGTATT
GATTTTAAAGAAGATGGTAATATTTTAGGTCATAAATTAGAATATAATTTTAATAGTCATAATGTTTATA
TTACTGCTGATAAACAAAAAAATGGTATTAAAGCTAATTTTAAAATTAGACATAATGTTGAAGATGGTAG
TGTTCAATTAGCTGATCATTATCAACAAAATACTCCTATTGGTGATGGTCCTGTTTTATTACCTGATAAT
CATTATTTAAGTTATCAAAGTAAATTAAGTAAAGATCCTAATGAAAAAAGAGATCATATGGTTTTATTAG
AATTTGTTACTGCTGCTGGTATTACTCATGGTATGGATGAATTATATAAATAAGCTTGGCACTGGCCGTC
GTTTTACAACGTCGTGACTGGGAAAACCCTGGCGTTACCCAACTTAATCGCCTTGCAGCACATCCCCCTT
TCGCCAGCTGGCGTAATAGCGAAGAGGCCCGCACCGATCGCCCTTCCCAACAGTTGCGCAGCCTGAATGG
CGAATGGCGCGGCCGCCCTAGGTTAATACCCGAGCTTCAAGGAAGATTTCCTATTAAGGTTGAACTTAAG
AGCTTAAGCATAGACGATTTGAAAAAAATTTTAAAACAAACAAAAAATTCTTTAATAAAACAATATGTTG
CGATGTTTAAGGTTTATGATTTAGATTTAAAGTTTAGTGAGGAAGCTATAGATAGAATTGCAGAGCTTAC
TTTTAATATGAATCTTGAGAGTGAAAATCTTGGTGCCAGAAGACTTCACGGTGTTATGGAAATAGTGCTT
GCAGATCTTTTTTTTGAAGTGCCTGGCAGTAAGTTGAAAAAATTTGAAATAAACTTGGACTATGTTAATA
AAAAAATACAAATTAACGAACAAAAAGATTTGAATTATTATATAATTTAGTTAAAAGCAATTTTAAATGA
GGGAGGTTTCCATATGTTACGCAGCAGCAACGATGTTACGCAGCAGGGCAGTCGCCCTAAAACAAAGTTA
GGTGGCTCAAGTATGGGCATCATTCGCACATGTAGGCTCGGCCCTGACCAAGTCAAATCCATGCGGGCTG
CTCTTGATCTTTTCGGTCGTGAGTTCGGAGACGTAGCCACCTACTCCCAACATCAGCCGGACTCCGATTA
CCTCGGGAACTTGCTCCGTAGTAAGACATTCATCGCGCTTGCTGCCTTCGACCAAGAAGCGGTTGTTGGC
GCTCTCGCGGCTTACGTTCTGCCCAAGTTTGAGCAGCCGCGTAGTGAGATCTATATCTATGATCTCGCAG
TCTCCGGCGAGCACCGGAGGCAGGGCATTGCCACCGCGCTCATCAATCTCCTCAAGCATGAGGCCAACGC
GCTTGGTGCTTATGTGATCTACGTGCAAGCAGATTACGGTGACGATCCCGCAGTGGCTCTCTATACAAAG
TTGGGCATACGGGAAGAAGTGATGCACTTTGATATCGACCCAAGTACCGCCACCTAACAATTCGTTCAAG
CCGAGATCGGCTTACGCGTCCAAAATCCCTTAACGTGAGTTTTCGTTCCACTGAGCGTCAGACCCCGTAG
AAAAGATCAAAGGATCTTCTTGAGATCCTTTTTTTCTGCGCGTAATCTGCTGCTTGCAAACAAAAAAACC
ACCGCTACCAGCGGTGGTTTGTTTGCCGGATCAAGAGCTACCAACTCTTTTTCCGAAGGTAACTGGCTTC
AGCAGAGCGCAGATACCAAATACTGTTCTTCTAGTGTAGCCGTAGTTAGGCCACCACTTCAAGAACTCTG
TAGCACCGCCTACATACCTCGCTCTGCTAATCCTGTTACCAGTGGCTGCTGCCAGTGGCGATAAGTCGTG
TCTTACCGGGTTGGACTCAAGACGATAGTTACCGGATAAGGCGCAGCGGTCGGGCTGAACGGGGGGTTCG
TGCACACAGCCCAGCTTGGAGCGAACGACCTACACCGAACTGAGATACCTACAGCGTGAGCTATGAGAAA
GCGCCACGCTTCCCGAAGGGAGAAAGGCGGACAGGTATCCGGTAAGCGGCAGGGTCGGAACAGGAGAGCG
CACGAGGGAGCTTCCAGGGGGAAACGCCTGGTATCTTTATAGTCCTGTCGGGTTTCGCCACCTCTGACTT
GAGCGTCGATTTTTGTGATGCTCGTCAGGGGGGCGGAGCCTATGGAAAAACGCCAGCAACGCGGCCTTTT
TACGGTTCCTGGCCTTTTGCTGGCCTTTTGCTCACATGTTCTTTCCTGCACTAGATCCCCGGCAAGTTCA
TCCTTAGGGTTTTCATATCTCTTAAAAAGTCAATTTCTGCTTGATTAATTTCTTGTGGATTATTGTTTTT
GCGGTTTTTCATTTTTTATCTCCTTGAGTATTGAATTTTTTCTTATATATAAAATATAGCAAAAACTATT
TTTGCCAACTTTTTTACAAAAAATTTTTTATTAAAACACTTAGGGCTTTGCTAAATTCTCTTTTAAAAGA
ACTTAGTAAAGCCCTATGGATTTAAGAACTGATTATACTTACGTAGTAAAAATACTACAGATATTAATAG
TATAGACCATATCAAAATCATAATCAATTTATATTTATCTAAAATTGTGGTCCATACAAAATACAAAAAA
ATTAGGTTTTTCTAAATTCTATTTTAAAAGAACTTAGTAACACCTAATCTCTAAATTACTTACAAAATTC
TAAAATTAGATTTTTAGTTCTTCATATTTCTTTAAAAGTTTTTTAAGAAAATCTTTTTGATTTTCAAAAA
TTTCATGCATCATAAAACTAGTAAATTTGGATTTTTTTTTGTAAAAATCATAACTTTCTTGGGTTTTAAG
TTGAAATCTTAATGGTTTTATTGGATTTTGCCTAGATTTTTTTAACGCCGGACTTTCTTTATCTTTTATA
AAATTATAAGAATTTTTAATACCATTTTCTATTAAATAATCTTCTTTTATAAGCCCCTCTTGCAGTGCAG
TTGCTAATCTTAAATACTTATACGCTTGAGTTTTTGCTACATCAAAGTCTTTTATAAAATCAAGAAAAGT
TTTATAACCATCAAATTTATAATATTGATTATCTTTTATTTCTTTTAAAATTTTAATATTTTCCACCCTG
TGGAATATTTCTTTTTTGAAATTGTCATTTAACTTTTCCTTTAGTGTCTTGTAATAAGAAATTTTACTTT
CATTAATCATTAAATTTTGTTCAACATAAGTATCTATCTTTTTTGTTAAAACTTTAACAACACGTTTTTT
TTCCATAAAAATTTTCCTTTATTTTTGCAACATTTTCCTTAATTGATATAATTGTTACTATTTTAGATTT
TTTAATATCCACTTAAGAATTAATCCCTCACTAGAATATTTTTTATTATAGAATTCATATACATGTTTTT
CTAAATCTATAAATTTATCAACAATTGCTTTATTATAGGGTGTATCTATCTTTTCTTTTCTTAATAATCG
TCTCATATTCTTTAAATAACAACAAACACTGCCGGTTTTAAACCTAAATTCTATGTAATATATTTTTGAA
AAAGTATATACATTTTCAACCCCGTTTATTTCATACTTTACAAAAACATTATTTATTGGTTTTCTATAAC
CATAGTAAATGCCTAAAAATTTGTCCCCGTCTTTCATAGGATATAGATAAAGTTTTTGAATCTCTGATTT
ATCTAATAATTTTTCAAAAAAAATTATACACCGCTTTTGTTTGTTACTAACTACTCTATGCAATGCCTTT
AATATTTTTGTGTGATATATATTTTTATCACCTTTTTTTTCTTTCAGCAGGAAGATACTTTCTTTTGGAA
ATTTAATTTTTTGTTCATTTATTCTTGCAGCCTTAAGTCCGATTTTCATATTTAATCCTTATATAGCCTT
TCTATTTAATTCTTTTAAACTCAATAAACTTTTTTGGTTTTTCATTAGTTCTAATAATTCGCAATAATAT
GTGCAAAACACTTTATTGTATTCTATTTTCTTTTGGTTATTCAAATATTCTTTTATAATTGGCTTTAGAA
GTTCAATATTTACTTCTTTTTTTAGTTGTTCAATAAGGATATTGAAAATGTTTGTTTTTAAATCTTGATA
ATTTTGTTGAGAATTTTCTTTTTTTCTTTCAATTGACTTCTCTAATTTACGCTTTATATTGTTTAAATCG
CTATATTTATGACTTTCAATAATAAAATGAGGCTTAAATTTGTAATTTTCGTATATTTTTTGGAAACTTG
TTTCTAATTGTTTAGAATTATATTCATTTTTTTCAAATTCTTTTTGAGTGTTGCATAGAATTTCCTTTAA
TTTTTCTTGTTTTTCTTTCATACAAGATTTAGTAAAATGTATATTTTTATTTTTTAGTAATTTAATTTCT
ATTATTTTTATGATTTTAAGTATTTTGATTATATTATCTTTATCAATATTTAAATTGAATAAAATTGTAA
GAAAAATTGAAAGAATTTTTTTACATAAAAAGTTACATTTATTGAAGTAATTTCTTACTTGATACTTTTC
TATTTCATTAATCTTTCTTTCTTCTTTTATATTATTTTTATTATTTAAACACTCCTTTAAATCTACACTC
CCATTTTTAGTAAATCTATCTTTAAGGCCCCTTGAAACTCTATTTTGAAATCTTAAATCTTTTTTTTCTT
GAAAGTATTTATAGATTTTTTGGTAACATTCTTTTTTTGAAAAATTAAGTTGATAGTATATTTCGGTCCC
CAAATTTACCCCTAAGTGTTTGTGATAATTAGTTGTGACTTTAAATTCTTTTTCTAATTTGTAAAGGTAA
TTTTGCAGTGTTTTTAGTTTAACGGGTGTTTGACTATTTCTTTTAAGGTTTTCATTAAAGTAATAGAGTA
TGTTTTTTTGTGTGTATTTCTTATATGTTTTATTTATGTACGCTAGTGTTGAGATAAGGACTACTAATTT
ATACTGTAATTTATTGTAGCAAGTTGTGGTTTTACTGGTTTTGTTTATATTAGATAAGTTTTCCATTTAT
AGCTCCTTGAATACCGGATTTTTTATCTATAAAGTATATATATCACAATTTTGATTTAAAAGTAAATTCT
TTTTTTAAAAATACAAAAATTTTTTATAAATTATATAGACCATGATATTGTATTAATACTAATTGATTTT
AATTTAAGGTTGAACTAAAATAAACATAGTTTTGTAGAAAATAATTTTTCATTATTTTGCTACTTGATAT
TGGATCGTAAAAATATTAGGGCTTTACAAAGTTCTTTTAAAAGAGAATTTAGTAAAGCCCTAAGTCTTTT
AATAAAAAATTTTTTGTAAAAAAGTTGGCAAAAATAGTTTTTGCTATATATTTATATATAAGAAAAAATT
CAATACTCAAGGAGATAAAAAATGGAAAACTTAAACAATAATCCACAAAAAATTAATCAAATAAATAAGC
AAACTAATTTTATTGGTTTTGAAAATTTTATAGAACTTGATAATCAAGTTAATCAAACTAAAGAAAAAAG
TAAATTAAGTAAGATAGGTAAGAAATTACCCGGAATAAGCAGTCAAGTCTAGTGCGGCCGCGCCCAATAC
GCAAACCGCCTCTCCCCGCGCGTTGGCCGATTCATTAATGCAGCTGGCACGACAGGTTTCCCGACTGGAA
AGCGGGCAGTGAGCGCAACGCAATTAATGTGAGTTAGCTCACTCATTAGGCACCCCAGGC
